>Addgene plasmid #116614 | pHAGE-PTCH1-S1203Rfs*52 | addgene full sequence | sequence record 250714 | Addgene NGS Result
TGGAAGGGCTAATTCACTCCCAAAGAAGACAAGATATCCTTGATCTGTGGATCTACCACACACAAGGCTA
CTTCCCTGATTAGCAGAACTACACACCAGGGCCAGGGGTCAGATATCCACTGACCTTTGGATGGTGCTAC
AAGCTAGTACCAGTTGAGCCAGATAAGGTAGAAGAGGCCAATAAAGGAGAGAACACCAGCTTGTTACACC
CTGTGAGCCTGCATGGGATGGATGACCCGGAGAGAGAAGTGTTAGAGTGGAGGTTTGACAGCCGCCTAGC
ATTTCATCACGTGGCCCGAGAGCTGCATCCGGAGTACTTCAAGAACTGCTGATATCGAGCTTGCTACAAG
GGACTTTCCGCTGGGGACTTTCCAGGGAGGCGTGGCCTGGGCGGGACTGGGGAGTGGCGAGCCCTCAGAT
CCTGCATATAAGCAGCTGCTTTTTGCCTGTACTGGGTCTCTCTGGTTAGACCAGATCTGAGCCTGGGAGC
TCTCTGGCTAACTAGGGAACCCACTGCTTAAGCCTCAATAAAGCTTGCCTTGAGTGCTTCAAGTAGTGTG
TGCCCGTCTGTTGTGTGACTCTGGTAACTAGAGATCCCTCAGACCCTTTTAGTCAGTGTGGAAAATCTCT
AGCAGTGGCGCCCGAACAGGGACTTGAAAGCGAAAGGGAAACCAGAGGAGCTCTCTCGACGCAGGACTCG
GCTTGCTGAAGCGCGCACGGCAAGAGGCGAGGGGCGGCGACTGGTGAGTACGCCAAAAATTTTGACTAGC
GGAGGCTAGAAGGAGAGAGATGGGTGCGAGAGCGTCAGTATTAAGCGGGGGAGAATTAGATCGCGATGGG
AAAAAATTCGGTTAAGGCCAGGGGGAAAGAAAAAATATAAATTAAAACATATAGTATGGGCAAGCAGGGA
GCTAGAACGATTCGCAGTTAATCCTGGCCTGTTAGAAACATCAGAAGGCTGTAGACAAATACTGGGACAG
CTACAACCATCCCTTCAGACAGGATCAGAAGAACTTAGATCATTATATAATACAGTAGCAACCCTCTATT
GTGTGCATCAAAGGATAGAGATAAAAGACACCAAGGAAGCTTTAGACAAGATAGAGGAAGAGCAAAACAA
AAGTAAGACCACCGCACAGCAAGCGGCCGGCCGCTGATCTTCAGACCTGGAGGAGGAGATATGAGGGACA
ATTGGAGAAGTGAATTATATAAATATAAAGTAGTAAAAATTGAACCATTAGGAGTAGCACCCACCAAGGC
AAAGAGAAGAGTGGTGCAGAGAGAAAAAAGAGCAGTGGGAATAGGAGCTTTGTTCCTTGGGTTCTTGGGA
GCAGCAGGAAGCACTATGGGCGCAGCGTCAATGACGCTGACGGTACAGGCCAGACAATTATTGTCTGGTA
TAGTGCAGCAGCAGAACAATTTGCTGAGGGCTATTGAGGCGCAACAGCATCTGTTGCAACTCACAGTCTG
GGGCATCAAGCAGCTCCAGGCAAGAATCCTGGCTGTGGAAAGATACCTAAAGGATCAACAGCTCCTGGGG
ATTTGGGGTTGCTCTGGAAAACTCATTTGCACCACTGCTGTGCCTTGGAATGCTAGTTGGAGTAATAAAT
CTCTGGAACAGATTTGGAATCACACGACCTGGATGGAGTGGGACAGAGAAATTAACAATTACACAAGCTT
AATACACTCCTTAATTGAAGAATCGCAAAACCAGCAAGAAAAGAATGAACAAGAATTATTGGAATTAGAT
AAATGGGCAAGTTTGTGGAATTGGTTTAACATAACAAATTGGCTGTGGTATATAAAATTATTCATAATGA
TAGTAGGAGGCTTGGTAGGTTTAAGAATAGTTTTTGCTGTACTTTCTATAGTGAATAGAGTTAGGCAGGG
ATATTCACCATTATCGTTTCAGACCCACCTCCCAACCCCGAGGGGACCCGACAGGCCCGAAGGAATAGAA
GAAGAAGGTGGAGAGAGAGACAGAGACAGATCCATTCGATTAGTGAACGGATCTCGACGGTATCGCCGAA
TTCACAAATGGCAGTATTCATCCACAATTTTAAAAGAAAAGGGGGGATTGGGGGGTACAGTGCAGGGGAA
AGAATAGTAGACATAATAGCAACAGACATACAAACTAAAGAATTACAAAAACAAATTACAAAAATTCAAA
ATTTTCGGGTTTATTACAGGGACAGCAGAGATCCAGTTTGGACTAGTCGTGAGGCTCCGGTGCCCGTCAG
TGGGCAGAGCGCACATCGCCCACAGTCCCCGAGAAGTTGGGGGGAGGGGTCGGCAATTGAACCGGTGCCT
AGAGAAGGTGGCGCGGGGTAAACTGGGAAAGTGATGTCGTGTACTGGCTCCGCCTTTTTCCCGAGGGTGG
GGGAGAACCGTATATAAGTGCAGTAGTCGCCGTGAACGTTCTTTTTCGCAACGGGTTTGCCGCCAGAACA
CAGGTAAGTGCCGTGTGTGGTTCCCGCGGGCCTGGCCTCTTTACGGGTTATGGCCCTTGCGTGCCTTGAA
TTACTTCCACCTGGCTGCAGTACGTGATTCTTGATCCCGAGCTTCGGGTTGGAAGTGGGTGGGAGAGTTC
GAGGCCTTGCGCTTAAGGAGCCCCTTCGCCTCGTGCTTGAGTTGAGGCCTGGCCTGGGCGCTGGGGCCGC
CGCGTGCGAATCTGGTGGCACCTTCGCGCCTGTCTCGCTGCTTTCGATAAGTCTCTAGCCATTTAAAATT
TTTGATGACCTGCTGCGACGCTTTTTTTCTGGCAAGATAGTCTTGTAAATGCGGGCCAAGATCTGCACAC
TGGTATTTCGGTTTTTGGGGCCGCGGGCGGCGACGGGGCCCGTGCGTCCCAGCGCACATGTTCGGCGAGG
CGGGGCCTGCGAGCGCGGCCACCGAGAATCGGACGGGGGTAGTCTCAAGCTGGCCGGCCTGCTCTGGTGC
CTGGCCTCGCGCCGCCGTGTATCGCCCCGCCCTGGGCGGCAAGGCTGGCCCGGTCGGCACCAGTTGCGTG
AGCGGAAAGATGGCCGCTTCCCGGCCCTGCTGCAGGGAGCTCAAAATGGAGGACGCGGCGCTCGGGAGAG
CGGGCGGGTGAGTCACCCACACAAAGGAAAAGGGCCTTTCCGTCCTCAGCCGTCGCTTCATGTGACTCCA
CGGAGTACCGGGCGCCGTCCAGGCACCTCGATTAGTTCTCGAGCTTTTGGAGTACGTCGTCTTTAGGTTG
GGGGGAGGGGTTTTATGCGATGGAGTTTCCCCACACTGAGTGGGTGGAGACTGAAGTTAGGCCAGCTTGG
CACTTGATGTAATTCTCCTTGGAATTTGCCCTTTTTGAGTTTGGATCTTGGTTCATTCTCAAGCCTCAGA
CAGTGGTTCAAAGTTTTTTTCTTCCATTTCAGGTGTCGTGAAGCGGCCCTGCAGATATCAACAAGTTTGT
ACAAAAAAGCAGAAGGGCCGTCAAGGCCCACCATGGCCTCGGCTGGTAACGCCGCCGAGCCCCAGGACCG
CGGCGGCGGCGGCAGCGGCTGTATCGGTGCCCCGGGACGGCCGGCTGGAGGCGGGAGGCGCAGACGGACG
GGGGGGCTGCGCCGTGCTGCCGCGCCGGACCGGGACTATCTGCACCGGCCCAGCTACTGCGACGCCGCCT
TCGCTCTGGAGCAGATTTCCAAGGGGAAGGCTACTGGCCGGAAAGCGCCGCTGTGGCTGAGAGCGAAGTT
TCAGAGACTCTTATTTAAACTGGGTTGTTACATTCAAAAAAACTGCGGCAAGTTCTTGGTTGTGGGCCTC
CTCATATTTGGGGCCTTCGCGGTGGGATTAAAAGCAGCGAACCTCGAGACCAACGTGGAGGAGCTGTGGG
TGGAAGTTGGAGGACGAGTAAGTCGT
[882 nt withheld, positions 3877-4758]
TCCTTCTCTGACGTCAGTGTCATCCGCGTGGCCAGCGGCTACTTACTCATGCTCGCCTATGCCTGTCTAA
CCATGCTGCGCTGGGACTGCTCCAAGTCCCAGGGTGCCGTGGGGCTGGCTGGCGTCCTGCTGGTTGCACT
GTCAGTGGCTGCAGGACTGGGCCTGTGCTCATTGATCGGAATTTCCTTTAACGCTGCAACAACTCAGGTT
TTGCCATTTCTCGCTCTTGGTGTTGGTGTGGATGATGTTTTTCTTCTGGCCCACGCCTTCAGTGAAACAG
GACAGAATAAAAGAATCCCTTTTGAGGACAGGACCGGGGAGTGCCTGAAGCGCACAGGAGCCAGCGTGGC
CCTCACGTCCATCAGCAATGTCACAGCCTTCTTCATGGCCGCGTTAATCCCAATTCCCGCTCTGCGGGCG
TTCTCCCTCCAGGCAGCGGTAGTAGTGGTGTTCAATTTTGCCATGGTTCTGCTCATTTTTCCTGCAATTC
TCAGCATGGATTTATATCGACGCGAGGACAGGAGACTGGATATTTTCTGCTGTTTTACAAGCCCCTGCGT
CAGCAGAGTGATTCAGGTTGAACCTCAGGCCTACACCGACACACACGACAATACCCGCTACAGCCCCCCA
CCTCCCTACAGCAGCCACAGCTTTGCCCATGAAACGCAGATTACCATGCAGTCCACTGTCCAGCTCCGCA
CGGAGTACGACCCCCACACGCACGTGTACTACACCACCGCTGAGCCGCGCTCCGAGATCTCTGTGCAGCC
CGTCACCGTGACACAGGACACCCTCAGCTGCCAGAGCCCAGAGAGCACCAGCTCCACAAGGGACCTGCTC
TCCCAGTTCTCCGACTCCAGCCTCCACTGCCTCGAGCCCCCCTGTACGAAGTGGACACTCTCATCTTTTG
CTGAGAAGCACTATGCTCCTTTCCTCTTGAAACCAAAAGCCAAGGTAGTGGTGATCTTCCTTTTTCTGGG
CTTGCTGGGGGTCAGCCTTTATGGCACCACCCGAGTGAGAGACGGGCTGGACCTTACGGACATTGTACCT
CGGGAAACCAGAGAATATGACTTTATTGCTGCACAATTCAAATACTTTTCTTTCTACAACATGTATATAG
TCACCCAGAAAGCAGACTACCCGAATATCCAGCACTTACTTTACGACCTACACAGGAGTTTCAGTAACGT
GAAGTATGTCATGTTGGAAGAAAACAAACAGCTTCCCAAAATGTGGCTGCACTACTTCAGAGACTGGCTT
CAGGGACTTCAGGATGCATTTGACAGTGACTGGGAAACCGGGAAAATCATGCCAAACAATTACAAGAATG
GATCAGACGATGGAGTCCTTGCCTACAAACTCCTGGTGCAAACCGGCAGCCGCGATAAGCCCATCGACAT
CAGCCAGTTGACTAAACAGCGTCTGGTGGATGCAGATGGCATCATTAATCCCAGCGCTTTCTACATCTAC
CTGACGGCTTGGGTCAGCAACGACCCCGTCGCGTATGCTGCCTCCCAGGCCAACATCCGGCCACACCGAC
CAGAATGGGTCCACGACAAAGCCGACTACATGCCTGAAACAAGGCTGAGAATCCCGGCAGCAGAGCCCAT
CGAGTATGCCCAGTTCCCTTTCTACCTCAACGGCTTGCGGGACACCTCAGACTTTGTGGAGGCAATTGAA
AAAGTAAGGACCATCTGCAGCAACTATACGAGCCTGGGGCTGTCCAGTTACCCCAACGGCTACCCCTTCC
TCTTCTGGGAGCAGTACATCGGCCTCCGCCACTGGCTGCTGCTGTTCATCAGCGTGGTGTTGGCCTGCAC
ATTCCTCGTGTGCGCTGTCTTCCTTCTGAACCCCTGGACGGCCGGGATCATTGTGATGGTCCTGGCGCTG
ATGACGGTCGAGCTGTTCGGCATGATGGGCCTCATCGGAATCAAGCTCAGTGCCGTGCCCGTGGTCATCC
TGATCGCTTCTGTTGGCATAGGAGTGGAGTTCACCGTTCACGTTGCTTTGGCCTTTCTGACGGCCATCGG
CGACAAGAACCGCAGGGCTGTGCTTGCCCTGGAGCACATGTTTGCACCCGTCCTGGATGGCGCCGTGTCC
ACTCTGCTGGGAGTGCTGATGCTGGCGGGATCTGAGTTCGACTTCATTGTCAGGTATTTCTTTGCTGTGC
TGGCGATCCTCACCATCCTCGGCGTTCTCAATGGGCTGGTTTTGCTTCCCGTGCTTTTGTCTTTCTTTGG
ACCATATCCTGAGGTGTCTCCAGCCAACGGCTTGAACCGCCTGCCCACACCCTCCCCTGAGCCACCCCCC
AGGTGGTCCGCTTCGCCATGCCGCCCGGCCACACGCACAGCGGGTCTGATTCCTCCGACTCGGAGTATAG
TTCCCAGACGACAGTGTCAGGCCTCAGCGAGGAGCTTCGGCACTACGAGGCCCAGCAGGGCGCGGGAGGC
CCTGCCCACCAAGTGATCGTGGAAGCCACAGAAAACCCCGTCTTCGCCCACTCCACTGTGGTCCATCCCG
AATCCAGGCATCACCCACCCTCGAACCCGAGACAGCAGCCCCACCTGGACTCAGGGTCCCTGCCTCCCGG
ACGGCAAGGCCAGCAGCCCCGCAGGGACCCCCCCAGAGAAGGCTTGTGGCCACCCCCCTACAGACCGCGC
AGAGACGCTTTTGAAATTTCTACTGAAGGGCATTCTGGCCCTAGCAATAGGGCCCGCTGGGGCCCTCGCG
GGGCCCGTTCTCACAACCCTCGGAACCCAGCGTCCACTGCCATGGGCAGCTCCGTGCCCGGCTACTGCCA
GCCCATCACCACTGTGACGGCTTCTGCCTCCGTGACTGTCGCCGTGCACCCGCCGCCTGTCCCTGGGCCT
GGGCGGAACCCCCGAGGGGGACTCTGCCCAGGCTACCCTGAGACTGACCACGGCCTGTTTGAGGACCCCC
ACGTGCCTTTCCACGTCCGGTGTGAGAGGAGGGATTCGAAGGTGGAAGTCATTGAGCTGCAGGACGTGGA
ATGCGAGGAGAGGCCCCGGGGAAGCAGCTCCAACTCAGGCCTCATGGGCCCAGCTTTCTTGTACAAAGTG
GTGATATCCAATTAACCCTCACTAAAGGAATATTGAAGATGTAGTGAGTTATCCCTATAGTGAGTCGTAT
TACCACCCAACTTTTCTATACAAAGTGGTTGATATCCAGCACAGTGGCGGCCGCTCGAGTCTAGAGGGCC
CGCGGTTCGAAGGTAAGCCTATCCCTAACCCTCTCCTCGGTCTCGATTCTACGCGTACCGGTTAGTAATG
AGATCCCTCCCCCCCCCCTAACGTTACTGGCCGAAGCCGCTTGGAATAAGGCCGGTGTGCGTTTGTCTAT
ATGTTATTTTCCACCATATTGCCGTCTTTTGGCAATGTGAGGGCCCGGAAACCTGGCCCTGTCTTCTTGA
CGAGCATTCCTAGGGGTCTTTCCCCTCTCGCCAAAGGAATGCAAGGTCTGTTGAATGTCGTGAAGGAAGC
AGTTCCTCTGGAAGCTTCTTGAAGACAAACAACGTCTGTAGCGACCCTTTGCAGGCAGCGGAACCCCCCA
CCTGGCGACAGGTGCCTCTGCGGCCAAAAGCCACGTGTATAAGATACACCTGCAAAGGCGGCACAACCCC
AGTGCCACGTTGTGAGTTGGATAGTTGTGGAAAGAGTCAAATGGCTCTCCTCAAGCGTATTCAACAAGGG
GCTGAAGGATGCCCAGAAGGTACCCCATTGTATGGGATCTGATCTGGGGCCTCGGTGCACATGCTTTACA
TGTGTTTAGTCGAGGTTAAAAAAACGTCTAGGCCCCCCGAACCACGGGGACGTGGTTTTCCTTTGAAAAA
CACGATGATAATATGGCCACACATATGACCGAGTACAAGCCCACGGTGCGCCTCGCCACCCGCGACGACG
TCCCCAGGGCCGTACGCACCCTCGCCGCCGCGTTCGCCGACTACCCCGCCACGCGCCACACCGTCGATCC
GGACCGCCACATCGAGCGGGTCACCGAGCTGCAAGAACTCTTCCTCACGCGCGTCGGGCTCGACATCGGC
AAGGTGTGGGTCGCGGACGACGGCGCCGCGGTGGCGGTCTGGACCACGCCGGAGAGCGTCGAAGCGGGGG
CGGTGTTCGCCGAGATCGGCCCGCGCATGGCCGAGTTGAGCGGTTCCCGGCTGGCCGCGCAGCAACAGAT
GGAAGGCCTCCTGGCGCCGCACCGGCCCAAGGAGCCCGCGTGGTTCCTGGCCACCGTCGGCGTCTCGCCC
GACCACCAGGGCAAGGGTCTGGGCAGCGCCGTCGTGCTCCCCGGAGTGGAGGCGGCCGAGCGCGCCGGGG
TGCCCGCCTTCCTGGAGACCTCCGCGCCCCGCAACCTCCCCTTCTACGAGCGGCTCGGCTTCACCGTCAC
CGCCGACGTCGAGGTGCCCGAAGGACCGCGCACCTGGTGCATGACCCGCAAGCCCGGTGCCTAAATCGAT
AGATCCTAATCAACCTCTGGATTACAAAATTTGTGAAAGATTGACTGGTATTCTTAACTATGTTGCTCCT
TTTACGCTATGTGGATACGCTGCTTTAATGCCTTTGTATCATGCTATTGCTTCCCGTATGGCTTTCATTT
TCTCCTCCTTGTATAAATCCTGGTTGCTGTCTCTTTATGAGGAGTTGTGGCCCGTTGTCAGGCAACGTGG
CGTGGTGTGCACTGTGTTTGCTGACGCAACCCCCACTGGTTGGGGCATTGCCACCACCTGTCAGCTCCTT
TCCGGGACTTTCGCTTTCCCCCTCCCTATTGCCACGGCGGAACTCATCGCCGCCTGCCTTGCCCGCTGCT
GGACAGGGGCTCGGCTGTTGGGCACTGACAATTCCGTGGTGTTGTCGGGGAAATCATCGTCCTTTCCTTG
GCTGCTCGCCTGTGTTGCCACCTGGATTCTGCGCGGGACGTCCTTCTGCTACGTCCCTTCGGCCCTCAAT
CCAGCGGACCTTCCTTCCCGCGGCCTGCTGCCGGCTCTGCGGCCTCTTCCGCGTCTTCGCCTTCGCCCTC
AGACGAGTCGGATCTCCCTTTGGGCCGCCTCCCCGCCTGAGATCCTTTAAGACCAATGACTTACAAGGCA
GCTGTAGATCTTAGCCACTTTTTAAAAGAAAAGGGGGGACTGGAAGGGCTAATTCACTCCCAACGAAGAC
AAGATCTGCTTTTTGCTTGTACTGGGTCTCTCTGGTTAGACCAGATCTGAGCCTGGGAGCTCTCTGGCTA
ACTAGGGAACCCACTGCTTAAGCCTCAATAAAGCTTGCCTTGAGTGCTTCAAGTAGTGTGTGCCCGTCTG
TTGTGTGACTCTGGTAACTAGAGATCCCTCAGACCCTTTTAGTCAGTGTGGAAAATCTCTAGCAGTAGTA
GTTCATGTCATCTTATTATTCAGTATTTATAACTTGCAAAGAAATGAATATCAGAGAGTGAGAGGCCCGG
GTTAATTAAGGAAAGGGCTAGATCATTCTTGAAGACGAAAGGGCCTCGTGATACGCCTATTTTTATAGGT
TAATGTCATGATAATAATGGTTTCTTAGACGTCAGGTGGCACTTTTCGGGGAAATGTGCGCGGAACCCCT
ATTTGTTTATTTTTCTAAATACATTCAAATATGTATCCGCTCATGAGACAATAACCCTGATAAATGCTTC
AATAATATTGAAAAAGGAAGAGTATGAGTATTCAACATTTCCGTGTCGCCCTTATTCCCTTTTTTGCGGC
ATTTTGCCTTCCTGTTTTTGCTCACCCAGAAACGCTGGTGAAAGTAAAAGATGCTGAAGATCAGTTGGGT
GCACGAGTGGGTTACATCGAACTGGATCTCAACAGCGGTAAGATCCTTGAGAGTTTTCGCCCCGAAGAAC
GTTTTCCAATGATGAGCACTTTTAAAGTTCTGCTATGTGGCGCGGTATTATCCCGTGTTGACGCCGGGCA
AGAGCAACTCGGTCGCCGCATACACTATTCTCAGAATGACTTGGTTGAGTACTCACCAGTCACAGAAAAG
CATCTTACGGATGGCATGACAGTAAGAGAATTATGCAGTGCTGCCATAACCATGAGTGATAACACTGCGG
CCAACTTACTTCTGACAACGATCGGAGGACCGAAGGAGCTAACCGCTTTTTTGCACAACATGGGGGATCA
TGTAACTCGCCTTGATCGTTGGGAACCGGAGCTGAATGAAGCCATACCAAACGACGAGCGTGACACCACG
ATGCCTGTAGCAATGGCAACAACGTTGCGCAAACTATTAACTGGCGAACTACTTACTCTAGCTTCCCGGC
AACAATTAATAGACTGGATGGAGGCGGATAAAGTTGCAGGACCACTTCTGCGCTCGGCCCTTCCGGCTGG
CTGGTTTATTGCTGATAAATCTGGAGCCGGTGAGCGTGGGTCTCGCGGTATCATTGCAGCACTGGGGCCA
GATGGTAAGCCCTCCCGTATCGTAGTTATCTACACGACGGGGAGTCAGGCAACTATGGATGAACGAAATA
GACAGATCGCTGAGATAGGTGCCTCACTGATTAAGCATTGGTAACTGTCAGACCAAGTTTACTCATATAT
ACTTTAGATTGATTTAAAACTTCATTTTTAATTTAAAAGGATCTAGGTGAAGATCCTTTTTGATAATCTC
ATGACCAAAATCCCTTAACGTGAGTTTTCGTTCCACTGAGCGTCAGACCCCGTAGAAAAGATCAAAGGAT
CTTCTTGAGATCCTTTTTTTCTGCGCGTAATCTGCTGCTTGCAAACAAAAAAACCACCGCTACCAGCGGT
GGTTTGTTTGCCGGATCAAGAGCTACCAACTCTTTTTCCGAAGGTAACTGGCTTCAGCAGAGCGCAGATA
CCAAATACTGTTCTTCTAGTGTAGCCGTAGTTAGGCCACCACTTCAAGAACTCTGTAGCACCGCCTACAT
ACCTCGCTCTGCTAATCCTGTTACCAGTGGCTGCTGCCAGTGGCGATAAGTCGTGTCTTACCGGGTTGGA
CTCAAGACGATAGTTACCGGATAAGGCGCAGCGGTCGGGCTGAACGGGGGGTTCGTGCACACAGCCCAGC
TTGGAGCGAACGACCTACACCGAACTGAGATACCTACAGCGTGAGCTATGAGAAAGCGCCACGCTTCCCG
AAGGGAGAAAGGCGGACAGGTATCCGGTAAGCGGCAGGGTCGGAACAGGAGAGCGCACGAGGGAGCTTCC
AGGGGGAAACGCCTGGTATCTTTATAGTCCTGTCGGGTTTCGCCACCTCTGACTTGAGCGTCGATTTTTG
TGATGCTCGTCAGGGGGGCGGAGCCTATGGAAAAACGCCAGCAACGCGGCCTTTTTACGGTTCCTGGCCT
TTTGCTGGCCTTTTGCTCACATGTTCTTTCCTGCGTTATCCCCTGATTCTGTGGATAACCGTATTACCGC
CTTTGAGTGAGCTGATACCGCTCGCCGCAGCCGAACGACCGAGCGCAGCGAGTCAGTGAGCGAGGAAGCG
GAAGAGCGCCCAATACGCAAACCGCCTCTCCCCGCGCGTTGGCCGATTCATTAATGCAGCAAGCTCATGG
CTGACTAATTTTTTTTATTTATGCAGAGGCCGAGGCCGCCTCGGCCTCTGAGCTATTCCAGAAGTAGTGA
GGAGGCTTTTTTGGAGGCCTAGGCTTTTGCAAAAAGCTCCCCGTGGCACGACAGGTTTCCCGACTGGAAA
GCGGGCAGTGAGCGCAACGCAATTAATGTGAGTTAGCTCACTCATTAGGCACCCCAGGCTTTACACTTTA
TGCTTCCGGCTCGTATGTTGTGTGGAATTGTGAGCGGATAACAATTTCACACAGGAAACAGCTATGACAT
GATTACGAATTTCACAAATAAAGCATTTTTTTCACTGCATTCTAGTTGTGGTTTGTCCAAACTCATCAAT
GTATCTTATCATGTCTGGATCAACTGGATAACTCAAGCTAACCAAAATCATCCCAAACTTCCCACCCCAT
ACCCTATTACCACTGCCAATTACCTGTGGTTTCATTTACTCTAAACCTGTGATTCCTCTGAATTATTTTC
ATTTTAAAGAAATTGTATTTGTTAAATATGTACTACAAACTTAGTAGT
Features (pLannotate 1.2.2; 31 found; start..end, strand, type, name):
    377..634     +  LTR            5' LTR (truncated): truncated 5' long terminal repeat (LTR) from HIV-1
    681..806     +  misc_feature   HIV-1 Ψ: packaging signal of human immunodeficiency virus type 1
    790..1128    +  CDS            HIV-1 gag (fragment): gag protein from human immunodeficiency virus 1; gag
   1303..1536    +  misc_feature   RRE: The Rev response element (RRE) of HIV-1 allows for Rev-dependent mRNA export from the nucleus to the cytoplasm.
   1913..2013    +  CDS            Rev (fragment): human immunodeficiency virus 1 (HIV-1) Rev protein; rev; enhances nuclear export of unspliced and incompletely spliced viral mRNAs
   2058..2175    +  misc_feature   cPPT/CTS: central polypurine tract and central termination sequence of HIV-1
   2223..3401    +  promoter       EF-1α promoter: strong constitutive promoter for human elongation factor EF-1α
   3422..3442    +  protein_bind   attB1: mutant version of attB; core recombination site for the Gateway® BP reaction BP Clonase™
   3463..7068    +  CDS            PTCH1 (fragment) (sequence partly withheld): PTC1_HUMAN - Also known as PTCH. Experimental evidence at protein level: Swiss-Prot protein existence level 1. Acts as a receptor for sonic hedgehog (SHH), indian hedgehog (IHH) and desert hedgehog (DHH). Associates with the smoothened protein (SMO) to transduce the hedgehog's proteins signal. Seems to have a tumor suppressor function, as inactivation of this protein is probably a necessary, if not sufficient step for tumorigenesis. From Homo sapiens (Human).
   7032..7802    +  CDS            PTCH1 (fragment): PTC1_HUMAN - Also known as PTCH. Experimental evidence at protein level: Swiss-Prot protein existence level 1. Acts as a receptor for sonic hedgehog (SHH), indian hedgehog (IHH) and desert hedgehog (DHH). Associates with the smoothened protein (SMO) to transduce the hedgehog's proteins signal. Seems to have a tumor suppressor function, as inactivation of this protein is probably a necessary, if not sufficient step for tumorigenesis. From Homo sapiens (Human).
   7819..7839    -  protein_bind   attB2: mutant version of attB; core recombination site for the Gateway® BP reaction BP Clonase™
   7848..7866    +  promoter       T3 promoter: promoter for bacteriophage T3 RNA polymerase
   7892..7910    -  promoter       T7 promoter: promoter for bacteriophage T7 RNA polymerase
   7916..7934    -  protein_bind   attB4 (fragment): mutant version of attB; core recombination site for the Gateway® BP reaction BP Clonase™
   7990..8031    +  CDS            V5 tag: epitope tag from simian virus 5
   8157..8619    +  misc_feature   IRES: internal ribosome entry site (IRES) of the encephalomyocarditis virus (EMCV)
   8633..9230    +  CDS            PuroR (fragment): puromycin N-acetyltransferase; pac from Streptomyces; confers resistance to puromycin
   9246..9834    +  misc_feature   WPRE: woodchuck hepatitis virus posttranscriptional regulatory element
   9842..9907    +  CDS            nef (fragment): NEF_HV1Z2 - Experimental evidence at protein level: Swiss-Prot protein existence level 1. Extracellular Nef protein targets CD4(+) T-lymphocytes for apoptosis by interacting with CXCR4 surface receptors. From Human immunodeficiency virus type 1 group M subtype D (isolate Z2/CDC-Z34) (HIV-1).
   9909..10142   +  LTR            3' LTR (ΔU3): self-inactivating 3' long terminal repeat (LTR) from HIV-1
  10347..10451   +  promoter       AmpR promoter: bla
  10452..11312   +  CDS            AmpR: β-lactamase; bla; confers resistance to ampicillin, carbenicillin, and related antibiotics
  11483..12071   +  rep_origin     ori: high-copy-number ColE1/pMB1/pBR322/pUC origin of replication
  12254..12308   +  CDS            lacI (fragment): lac repressor; lacI; The lac repressor binds to the lac operator to inhibit transcription in E. coli. This inhibition can be relieved by adding lactose or isopropyl-β-D-thiogalactopyranoside (IPTG).
  12314..12407   +  rep_origin     SV40 ori (fragment): SV40 origin of replication
  12432..12469   +  CDS            lacI (fragment): lac repressor; lacI; The lac repressor binds to the lac operator to inhibit transcription in E. coli. This inhibition can be relieved by adding lactose or isopropyl-β-D-thiogalactopyranoside (IPTG).
  12482..12503   +  protein_bind   CAP binding site: CAP binding activates transcription in the presence of cAMP. E. coli catabolite activator protein
  12518..12548   +  promoter       lac promoter: promoter for the E. coli lac operon
  12552..12574   +  protein_bind   lac operator (fragment): The lac repressor binds to the lac operator to inhibit transcription in E. coli. This inhibition can be relieved by adding lactose or isopropyl-β-D-thiogalactopyranoside (IPTG). lac repressor encoded by lacI
  12606..12689   +  polyA_signal   SV40 poly(A) signal (fragment): SV40 polyadenylation signal
  12856..329     +  CDS            nef (fragment) (across the origin): NEF_HV1BR - Experimental evidence at protein level: Swiss-Prot protein existence level 1. Extracellular Nef protein targets CD4(+) T-lymphocytes for apoptosis by interacting with CXCR4 surface receptors (PubMed:14990729). From Human immunodeficiency virus type 1 group M subtype B (isolate BRU/LAI) (HIV-1).
