[The description below was written by a language model from this plasmid's Addgene catalogue record and pLannotate feature annotations shown in this document.]
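Description:
pHAGE-PTCH1-S1203Rfs*52 is an HIV-1-based lentiviral expression plasmid of about 12.9 kb, built on the pHAGE backbone to deliver a cancer-associated frameshift allele of human PTCH1. In bacteria it is maintained through a high-copy ColE1/pUC-type origin and selected with ampicillin via the β-lactamase gene. The viral portion contains a truncated 5' LTR, the Ψ packaging signal with an adjoining gag fragment, the Rev response element for Rev-dependent nuclear export of the genomic RNA, the cPPT/CTS element, and a ΔU3 self-inactivating 3' LTR. This means the integrated provirus lacks LTR promoter activity, and virus production depends on packaging functions supplied separately.

Between the LTRs, the constitutive human EF-1α promoter drives the PTCH1 open reading frame, which was introduced by Gateway recombination and is flanked by attB1 and attB2 sites. PTCH1 encodes the hedgehog ligand receptor that acts with Smoothened and has tumour-suppressor function. The S1203Rfs*52 mutation shifts the reading frame at serine 1203 and leads to a premature stop. This probably explains why the annotation splits the coding region into two overlapping PTCH1 fragments. A V5 epitope sequence lies downstream of attB2, but the record does not say whether it is translated, and the early stop makes a tagged product unlikely. An EMCV IRES then allows translation of puromycin N-acetyltransferase from the same transcript for selecting transduced mammalian cells, and a WPRE enhances transcript expression. The plasmid belongs to a collection made for systematic functional annotation of somatic mutations in cancer, where stable expression of individual variants allows their effects to be compared.
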