Addgene plasmid #116614: pHAGE-PTCH1-S1203Rfs*52
Purpose: Lentiviral expression of PTCH1 S1203Rfs*52
Depositing lab: Gordon Mills & Kenneth Scott. Depositing organization: Baylor College of Medicine. Publication: Systematic Functional Annotation of Somatic Mutations in Cancer. Ng PK, Li J, Jeong KJ, Shao S, Chen H, Tsang YH, Sengupta S, Wang Z, Bhavana VH, Tran R, Soewito S, Minussi DC, Moreno D, Kong K, Dogruluk T, Lu H, Gao J, Tokheim C, Zhou DC, Johnson AM, Zeng J, Ip CKM, Ju Z, Wester M, Yu S, Li Y, Vellano CP, Schultz N, Karchin R, Ding L, Lu Y, Cheung LWT, Chen K, Shaw KR, Meric-Bernstam F, Scott KL, Yi S, Sahni N, Liang H, Mills GB. Cancer Cell. 2018 Mar 12;33(3):450-462.e10. doi: 10.1016/j.ccell.2018.01.021. PubMed 29533785.
Backbone
  Vector backbone: pHAGE
  Vector type: Lentiviral
Growth in bacteria
  Bacterial resistance: Ampicillin, 100 μg/mL
  Growth temperature: 37°C
  Growth strain: Stbl3
  Copy number: High Copy
Gene/Insert
  Gene/Insert name: PTCH1
  Species: H. sapiens (human)
  Mutation: S1203Rfs*52
  Entrez Gene: PTCH1 (a.k.a. BCNS, BCNS1, NBCCS, PTC, PTC1, PTCH)
  Cloning method: Gateway Cloning
Terms and licenses: Academic/Nonprofit Terms; Industry Terms: Not Available to Industry
How to cite: pHAGE-PTCH1-S1203Rfs*52 was a gift from Gordon Mills & Kenneth Scott (Addgene plasmid # 116614 ; http://n2t.net/addgene:116614 ; RRID:Addgene_116614)
