>Addgene plasmid #116614 | pHAGE-PTCH1-S1203Rfs*52 | depositor partial sequence | sequence record 219489 | insert
ATGGCCTCGGCTGGTAACGCCGCCGAGCCCCAGGACCGCGGCGGCGGCGGCAGCGGCTGTATCGGTGCCC
CGGGACGGCCGGCTGGAGGCGGGAGGCGCAGACGGACGGGGGGGCTGCGCCGTGCTGCCGCGCCGGACCG
GGACTATCTGCACCGGCCCAGCTACTGCGACGCCGCCTTCGCTCTGGAGCAGATTTCCAAGGGGAAGGCT
ACTGGCCGGAAAGCGCCGCTGTGGCTGAGAGCGAAGTTTCAGAGACTCTTATTTAAACTGGGTTGTTACA
TTCAAAAAAACTGCGGCAAGTTCTTGGTTGTGGGCCTCCTCATATTTGGGGCCTTCGCGGTGGGATTAAA
AGCAGCGAACCTCGAGACCAACGTGGAGGAGCTGTGGGTGGAAGTTGGAGGACGAGTAAGTCGT
[882 nt withheld, positions 415-1296]
TCCTTCTCTGACGTCAGTGTCATCCGCGTGGCCAGCGGCTACTTACTCATGCTCGCCTATGCCTGTCTAA
CCATGCTGCGCTGGGACTGCTCCAAGTCCCAGGGTGCCGTGGGGCTGGCTGGCGTCCTGCTGGTTGCACT
GTCAGTGGCTGCAGGACTGGGCCTGTGCTCATTGATCGGAATTTCCTTTAACGCTGCAACAACTCAGGTT
TTGCCATTTCTCGCTCTTGGTGTTGGTGTGGATGATGTTTTTCTTCTGGCCCACGCCTTCAGTGAAACAG
GACAGAATAAAAGAATCCCTTTTGAGGACAGGACCGGGGAGTGCCTGAAGCGCACAGGAGCCAGCGTGGC
CCTCACGTCCATCAGCAATGTCACAGCCTTCTTCATGGCCGCGTTAATCCCAATTCCCGCTCTGCGGGCG
TTCTCCCTCCAGGCAGCGGTAGTAGTGGTGTTCAATTTTGCCATGGTTCTGCTCATTTTTCCTGCAATTC
TCAGCATGGATTTATATCGACGCGAGGACAGGAGACTGGATATTTTCTGCTGTTTTACAAGCCCCTGCGT
CAGCAGAGTGATTCAGGTTGAACCTCAGGCCTACACCGACACACACGACAATACCCGCTACAGCCCCCCA
CCTCCCTACAGCAGCCACAGCTTTGCCCATGAAACGCAGATTACCATGCAGTCCACTGTCCAGCTCCGCA
CGGAGTACGACCCCCACACGCACGTGTACTACACCACCGCTGAGCCGCGCTCCGAGATCTCTGTGCAGCC
CGTCACCGTGACACAGGACACCCTCAGCTGCCAGAGCCCAGAGAGCACCAGCTCCACAAGGGACCTGCTC
TCCCAGTTCTCCGACTCCAGCCTCCACTGCCTCGAGCCCCCCTGTACGAAGTGGACACTCTCATCTTTTG
CTGAGAAGCACTATGCTCCTTTCCTCTTGAAACCAAAAGCCAAGGTAGTGGTGATCTTCCTTTTTCTGGG
CTTGCTGGGGGTCAGCCTTTATGGCACCACCCGAGTGAGAGACGGGCTGGACCTTACGGACATTGTACCT
CGGGAAACCAGAGAATATGACTTTATTGCTGCACAATTCAAATACTTTTCTTTCTACAACATGTATATAG
TCACCCAGAAAGCAGACTACCCGAATATCCAGCACTTACTTTACGACCTACACAGGAGTTTCAGTAACGT
GAAGTATGTCATGTTGGAAGAAAACAAACAGCTTCCCAAAATGTGGCTGCACTACTTCAGAGACTGGCTT
CAGGGACTTCAGGATGCATTTGACAGTGACTGGGAAACCGGGAAAATCATGCCAAACAATTACAAGAATG
GATCAGACGATGGAGTCCTTGCCTACAAACTCCTGGTGCAAACCGGCAGCCGCGATAAGCCCATCGACAT
CAGCCAGTTGACTAAACAGCGTCTGGTGGATGCAGATGGCATCATTAATCCCAGCGCTTTCTACATCTAC
CTGACGGCTTGGGTCAGCAACGACCCCGTCGCGTATGCTGCCTCCCAGGCCAACATCCGGCCACACCGAC
CAGAATGGGTCCACGACAAAGCCGACTACATGCCTGAAACAAGGCTGAGAATCCCGGCAGCAGAGCCCAT
CGAGTATGCCCAGTTCCCTTTCTACCTCAACGGCTTGCGGGACACCTCAGACTTTGTGGAGGCAATTGAA
AAAGTAAGGACCATCTGCAGCAACTATACGAGCCTGGGGCTGTCCAGTTACCCCAACGGCTACCCCTTCC
TCTTCTGGGAGCAGTACATCGGCCTCCGCCACTGGCTGCTGCTGTTCATCAGCGTGGTGTTGGCCTGCAC
ATTCCTCGTGTGCGCTGTCTTCCTTCTGAACCCCTGGACGGCCGGGATCATTGTGATGGTCCTGGCGCTG
ATGACGGTCGAGCTGTTCGGCATGATGGGCCTCATCGGAATCAAGCTCAGTGCCGTGCCCGTGGTCATCC
TGATCGCTTCTGTTGGCATAGGAGTGGAGTTCACCGTTCACGTTGCTTTGGCCTTTCTGACGGCCATCGG
CGACAAGAACCGCAGGGCTGTGCTTGCCCTGGAGCACATGTTTGCACCCGTCCTGGATGGCGCCGTGTCC
ACTCTGCTGGGAGTGCTGATGCTGGCGGGATCTGAGTTCGACTTCATTGTCAGGTATTTCTTTGCTGTGC
TGGCGATCCTCACCATCCTCGGCGTTCTCAATGGGCTGGTTTTGCTTCCCGTGCTTTTGTCTTTCTTTGG
ACCATATCCTGAGGTGTCTCCAGCCAACGGCTTGAACCGCCTGCCCACACCCTCCCCTGAGCCACCCCCC
AGGTGGTCCGCTTCGCCATGCCGCCCGGCCACACGCACAGCGGGTCTGATTCCTCCGACTCGGAGTATAG
TTCCCAGACGACAGTGTCAGGCCTCAGCGAGGAGCTTCGGCACTACGAGGCCCAGCAGGGCGCGGGAGGC
CCTGCCCACCAAGTGATCGTGGAAGCCACAGAAAACCCCGTCTTCGCCCACTCCACTGTGGTCCATCCCG
AATCCAGGCATCACCCACCCTCGAACCCGAGACAGCAGCCCCACCTGGACTCAGGGTCCCTGCCTCCCGG
ACGGCAAGGCCAGCAGCCCCGCAGGGACCCCCCCAGAGAAGGCTTGTGGCCACCCCCCTACAGACCGCGC
AGAGACGCTTTTGAAATTTCTACTGAAGGGCATTCTGGCCCTAGCAATAGGGCCCGCTGGGGCCCTCGCG
GGGCCCGTTCTCACAACCCTCGGAACCCAGCGTCCACTGCCATGGGCAGCTCCGTGCCCGGCTACTGCCA
GCCCATCACCACTGTGACGGCTTCTGCCTCCGTGACTGTCGCCGTGCACCCGCCGCCTGTCCCTGGGCCT
GGGCGGAACCCCCGAGGGGGACTCTGCCCAGGCTACCCTGAGACTGACCACGGCCTGTTTGAGGACCCCC
ACGTGCCTTTCCACGTCCGGTGTGAGAGGAGGGATTCGAAGGTGGAAGTCATTGAGCTGCAGGACGTGGA
ATGCGAGGAGAGGCCCCGGGGAAGCAGCTCCAAC
